>Addgene plasmid #76434 | TESK2 gRNA (BRDN0001147688) | addgene full sequence | sequence record 185830 | Addgene Assembled Sequence
CCCGGGTGCAAAGATGGATAAAGTTTTAAACAGAGAGGAATCTTTGCAGCTAATGGACCTTCTAGGTCTT
GAAAGGAGTGGGAATTGGCTCCGGTGCCCGTCAGTGGGCAGAGCGCACATCGCCCACAGTCCCCGAGAAG
TTGGGGGGAGGGGTCGGCAATTGATCCGGTGCCTAGAGAAGGTGGCGCGGGGTAAACTGGGAAAGTGATG
TCGTGTACTGGCTCCGCCTTTTTCCCGAGGGTGGGGGAGAACCGTATATAAGTGCAGTAGTCGCCGTGAA
CGTTCTTTTTCGCAACGGGTTTGCCGCCAGAACACAGGTAAGTGCCGTGTGTGGTTCCCGCGGGCCTGGC
CTCTTTACGGGTTATGGCCCTTGCGTGCCTTGAATTACTTCCACCTGGCTGCAGTACGTGATTCTTGATC
CCGAGCTTCGGGTTGGAAGTGGGTGGGAGAGTTCGAGGCCTTGCGCTTAAGGAGCCCCTTCGCCTCGTGC
TTGAGTTGAGGCCTGGCCTGGGCGCTGGGGCCGCCGCGTGCGAATCTGGTGGCACCTTCGCGCCTGTCTC
GCTGCTTTCGATAAGTCTCTAGCCATTTAAAATTTTTGATGACCTGCTGCGACGCTTTTTTTCTGGCAAG
ATAGTCTTGTAAATGCGGGCCAAGATCTGCACACTGGTATTTCGGTTTTTGGGGCCGCGGGCGGCGACGG
GGCCCGTGCGTCCCAGCGCACATGTTCGGCGAGGCGGGGCCTGCGAGCGCGGCCACCGAGAATCGGACGG
GGGTAGTCTCAAGCTGGCCGGCCTGCTCTGGTGCCTGGCCTCGCGCCGCCGTGTATCGCCCCGCCCTGGG
CGGCAAGGCTGGCCCGGTCGGCACCAGTTGCGTGAGCGGAAAGATGGCCGCTTCCCGGCCCTGCTGCAGG
GAGCTCAAAATGGAGGACGCGGCGCTCGGGAGAGCGGGCGGGTGAGTCACCCACACAAAGGAAAAGGGCC
TTTCCGTCCTCAGCCGTCGCTTCATGTGACTCCACGGAGTACCGGGCGCCGTCCAGGCACCTCGATTAGT
TCTCGAGCTTTTGGAGTACGTCGTCTTTAGGTTGGGGGGAGGGGTTTTATGCGATGGAGTTTCCCCACAC
TGAGTGGGTGGAGACTGAAGTTAGGCCAGCTTGGCACTTGATGTAATTCTCCTTGGAATTTGCCCTTTTT
GAGTTTGGATCTTGGTTCATTCTCAAGCCTCAGACAGTGGTTCAAAGTTTTTTTCTTCCATTTCAGGTGT
CGTGACGTACGGCCACCATGACCGAGTACAAGCCCACGGTGCGCCTCGCCACCCGCGACGACGTCCCCAG
GGCCGTACGCACCCTCGCCGCCGCGTTCGCCGACTACCCCGCCACGCGCCACACCGTCGATCCGGACCGC
CACATCGAGCGGGTCACCGAGCTGCAAGAACTCTTCCTCACGCGCGTCGGGCTCGACATCGGCAAGGTGT
GGGTCGCGGACGACGGCGCCGCCGTGGCGGTCTGGACCACGCCGGAGAGCGTCGAAGCGGGGGCGGTGTT
CGCCGAGATCGGCCCGCGCATGGCCGAGTTGAGCGGTTCCCGGCTGGCCGCGCAGCAACAGATGGAAGGC
CTCCTGGCGCCGCACCGGCCCAAGGAGCCCGCGTGGTTCCTGGCCACCGTCGGAGTCTCGCCCGACCACC
AGGGCAAGGGTCTGGGCAGCGCCGTCGTGCTCCCCGGAGTGGAGGCGGCCGAGCGCGCCGGGGTGCCCGC
CTTCCTGGAGACCTCCGCGCCCCGCAACCTCCCCTTCTACGAGCGGCTCGGCTTCACCGTCACCGCCGAC
GTCGAGGTGCCCGAAGGACCGCGCACCTGGTGCATGACCCGCAAGCCCGGTGCCTGAACGCGTTAAGTCG
ACAATCAACCTCTGGATTACAAAATTTGTGAAAGATTGACTGGTATTCTTAACTATGTTGCTCCTTTTAC
GCTATGTGGATACGCTGCTTTAATGCCTTTGTATCATGCTATTGCTTCCCGTATGGCTTTCATTTTCTCC
TCCTTGTATAAATCCTGGTTGCTGTCTCTTTATGAGGAGTTGTGGCCCGTTGTCAGGCAACGTGGCGTGG
TGTGCACTGTGTTTGCTGACGCAACCCCCACTGGTTGGGGCATTGCCACCACCTGTCAGCTCCTTTCCGG
GACTTTCGCTTTCCCCCTCCCTATTGCCACGGCGGAACTCATCGCCGCCTGCCTTGCCCGCTGCTGGACA
GGGGCTCGGCTGTTGGGCACTGACAATTCCGTGGTGTTGTCGGGGAAATCATCGTCCTTTCCTTGGCTGC
TCGCCTGTGTTGCCACCTGGATTCTGCGCGGGACGTCCTTCTGCTACGTCCCTTCGGCCCTCAATCCAGC
GGACCTTCCTTCCCGCGGCCTGCTGCCGGCTCTGCGGCCTCTTCCGCGTCTTCGCCTTCGCCCTCAGACG
AGTCGGATCTCCCTTTGGGCCGCCTCCCCGCGTCGACTTTAAGACCAATGACTTACAAGGCAGCTGTAGA
TCTTAGCCACTTTTTAAAAGAAAAGGGGGGACTGGAAGGGCTAATTCACTCCCAACGAAGACAAGATCTG
CTTTTTGCTTGTACTGGGTCTCTCTGGTTAGACCAGATCTGAGCCTGGGAGCTCTCTGGCTAACTAGGGA
ACCCACTGCTTAAGCCTCAATAAAGCTTGCCTTGAGTGCTTCAAGTAGTGTGTGCCCGTCTGTTGTGTGA
CTCTGGTAACTAGAGATCCCTCAGACCCTTTTAGTCAGTGTGGAAAATCTCTAGCAGTACGTATAGTAGT
TCATGTCATCTTATTATTCAGTATTTATAACTTGCAAAGAAATGAATATCAGAGAGTGAGAGGAACTTGT
TTATTGCAGCTTATAATGGTTACAAATAAAGCAATAGCATCACAAATTTCACAAATAAAGCATTTTTTTC
ACTGCATTCTAGTTGTGGTTTGTCCAAACTCATCAATGTATCTTATCATGTCTGGCTCTAGCTATCCCGC
CCCTAACTCCGCCCATCCCGCCCCTAACTCCGCCCAGTTCCGCCCATTCTCCGCCCCATGGCTGACTAAT
TTTTTTTATTTATGCAGAGGCCGAGGCCGCCTCGGCCTCTGAGCTATTCCAGAAGTAGTGAGGAGGCTTT
TTTGGAGGCCTAGGGACGTACCCAATTCGCCCTATAGTGAGTCGTATTACGCGCGCTCACTGGCCGTCGT
TTTACAACGTCGTGACTGGGAAAACCCTGGCGTTACCCAACTTAATCGCCTTGCAGCACATCCCCCTTTC
GCCAGCTGGCGTAATAGCGAAGAGGCCCGCACCGATCGCCCTTCCCAACAGTTGCGCAGCCTGAATGGCG
AATGGG
[124 nt withheld, positions 3367-3490]
C
[91 nt withheld, positions 3492-3582]
A
[49 nt withheld, positions 3584-3632]
CCTTTGACGTTGGAGTCCACGTTCTTT
[37 nt withheld, positions 3660-3696]
ACCCTATCTCGGTCTATTCTTTTGATTTATAAGGGATTTTGCCGATTTCGGCCTATTGGTTAAAAAATGA
GCTGATTTAACAAAAATTTAACGCGAATTTTAACAAAATATTAACGCTTACAATTTAGGTGGCACTTTTC
GGGGAAATGTGCGCGGAACCCCTATTTGTTTATTTTTCTAAATACATTCAAATATGTATCCGCTCATGAG
ACAATAACCCTGATAAATGCTTCAATAATATTGAAAAAGGAAGAGTATGAGTATTCAACATTTCCGTGTC
GCCCTTATTCCCTTTTTTGCGGCATTTTGCCTTCCTGTTTTTGCTCACCCAGAAACGCTGGTGAAAGTAA
AAGATGCTGAAGATCAGTTGGGTGCACGAGTGGGTTACATCGAACTGGATCTCAACAGCGGTAAGATCCT
TGAGAGTTTTCGCCCCGAAGAACGTTTTCCAATGATGAGCACTTTTAAAGTTCTGCTATGTGGCGCGGTA
TTATCCCGTATTGACGCCGGGCAAGAGCAACTCGGTCGCCGCATACACTATTCTCAGAATGACTTGGTTG
AGTACTCACCAGTCACAGAAAAGCATCTTACGGATGGCATGACAGTAAGAGAATTATGCAGTGCTGCCAT
AACCATGAGTGATAACACTGCGGCCAACTTACTTCTGACAACGATCGGAGGACCGAAGGAGCTAACCGCT
TTTTTGCACAACATGGGGGATCATGTAACTCGCCTTGATCGTTGGGAACCGGAGCTGAATGAAGCCATAC
CAAACGACGAGCGTGACACCACGATGCCTGTAGCAATGGCAACAACGTTGCGCAAACTATTAACTGGCGA
ACTACTTACTCTAGCTTCCCGGCAACAATTAATAGACTGGATGGAGGCGGATAAAGTTGCAGGACCACTT
CTGCGCTCGGCCCTTCCGGCTGGCTGGTTTATTGCTGATAAATCTGGAGCCGGTGAGCGTGGGTCTCGCG
GTATCATTGCAGCACTGGGGCCAGATGGTAAGCCCTCCCGTATCGTAGTTATCTACACGACGGGGAGTCA
GGCAACTATGGATGAACGAAATAGACAGATCGCTGAGATAGGTGCCTCACTGATTAAGCATTGGTAACTG
TCAGACCAAGTTTACTCATATATACTTTAGATTGATTTAAAACTTCATTTTTAATTTAAAAGGATCTAGG
TGAAGATCCTTTTTGATAATCTCATGACCAAAATCCCTTAACGTGAGTTTTCGTTCCACTGAGCGTCAGA
CCCCGTAGAAAAGATCAAAGGATCTTCTTGAGATCCTTTTTTTCTGCGCGTAATCTGCTGCTTGCAAACA
AAAAAACCACCGCTACCAGCGGTGGTTTGTTTGCCGGATCAAGAGCTACCAACTCTTTTTCCGAAGGTAA
CTGGCTTCAGCAGAGCGCAGATACCAAATACTGTTCTTCTAGTGTAGCCGTAGTTAGGCCACCACTTCAA
GAACTCTGTAGCACCGCCTACATACCTCGCTCTGCTAATCCTGTTACCAGTGGCTGCTGCCAGTGGCGAT
AAGTCGTGTCTTACCGGGTTGGACTCAAGACGATAGTTACCGGATAAGGCGCAGCGGTCGGGCTGAACGG
GGGGTTCGTGCACACAGCCCAGCTTGGAGCGAACGACCTACACCGAACTGAGATACCTACAGCGTGAGCT
ATGAGAAAGCGCCACGCTTCCCGAAGGGAGAAAGGCGGACAGGTATCCGGTAAGCGGCAGGGTCGGAACA
GGAGAGCGCACGAGGGAGCTTCCAGGGGGAAACGCCTGGTATCTTTATAGTCCTGTCGGGTTTCGCCACC
TCTGACTTGAGCGTCGATTTTTGTGATGCTCGTCAGGGGGGCGGAGCCTATGGAAAAACGCCAGCAACGC
GGCCTTTTTACGGTTCCTGGCCTTTTGCTGGCCTTTTGCTCACATGTTCTTTCCTGCGTTATCCCCTGAT
TCTGTGGATAACCGTATTACCGCCTTTGAGTGAGCTGATACCGCTCGCCGCAGCCGAACGACCGAGCGCA
GCGAGTCAGTGAGCGAGGAAGCGGAAGAGCGCCCAATACGCAAACCGCCTCTCCCCGCGCGTTGGCCGAT
TCATTAATGCAGCTGGCACGACAGGTTTCCCGACTGGAAAGCGGGCAGTGAGCGCAACGCAATTAATGTG
AGTTAGCTCACTCATTAGGCACCCCAGGCTTTACACTTTATGCTTCCGGCTCGTATGTTGTGTGGAATTG
TGAGCGGATAACAATTTCACACAGGAAACAGCTATGACCATGATTACGCCAAGCGCGCAATTAACCCTCA
CTAAAGGGAACAAAAGCTGGAGCTGCAAGCTTAATGTAGTCTTATGCAATACTCTTGTAGTCTTGCAACA
TGGTAACGATGAGTTAGCAACATGCCTTACAAGGAGAGAAAAAGCACCGTGCATGCCGATTGGTGGAAGT
AAGGTGGTACGATCGTGCCTTATTAGGAAGGCAACAGACGGGTCTGACATGGATTGGACGAACCACTGAA
TTGCCGCATTGCAGAGATATTGTATTTAAGTGCCTAGCTCGATACATAAACGGGTCTCTCTGGTTAGACC
AGATCTGAGCCTGGGAGCTCTCTGGCTAACTAGGGAACCCACTGCTTAAGCCTCAATAAAGCTTGCCTTG
AGTGCTTCAAGTAGTGTGTGCCCGTCTGTTGTGTGACTCTGGTAACTAGAGATCCCTCAGACCCTTTTAG
TCAGTGTGGAAAATCTCTAGCAGTGGCGCCCGAACAGGGACTTGAAAGCGAAAGGGAAACCAGAGGAGCT
CTCTCGACGCAGGACTCGGCTTGCTGAAGCGCGCACGGCAAGAGGCGAGGGGCGGCGACTGGTGAGTACG
CCAAAAATTTTGACTAGCGGAGGCTAGAAGGAGAGAGATGGGTGCGAGAGCGTCAGTATTAAGCGGGGGA
GAATTAGATCGCGATGGGAAAAAATTCGGTTAAGGCCAGGGGGAAAGAAAAAATATAAATTAAAACATAT
AGTATGGGCAAGCAGGGAGCTAGAACGATTCGCAGTTAATCCTGGCCTGTTAGAAACATCAGAAGGCTGT
AGACAAATACTGGGACAGCTACAACCATCCCTTCAGACAGGATCAGAAGAACTTAGATCATTATATAATA
CAGTAGCAACCCTCTATTGTGTGCATCAAAGGATAGAGATAAAAGACACCAAGGAAGCTTTAGACAAGAT
AGAGGAAGAGCAAAACAAAAGTAAGACCACCGCACAGCAAGCGGCCGCTGATCTTCAGACCTGGAGGAGG
AGATATGAGGGACAATTGGAGAAGTGAATTATATAAATATAAAGTAGTAAAAATTGAACCATTAGGAGTA
GCACCCACCAAGGCAAAGAGAAGAGTGGTGCAGAGAGAAAAAAGAGCAGTGGGAATAGGAGCTTTGTTCC
TTGGGTTCTTGGGAGCAGCAGGAAGCACTATGGGCGCAGCGTCAATGACGCTGACGGTACAGGCCAGACA
ATTATTGTCTGGTATAGTGCAGCAGCAGAACAATTTGCTGAGGGCTATTGAGGCGCAACAGCATCTGTTG
CAACTCACAGTCTGGGGCATCAAGCAGCTCCAGGCAAGAATCCTGGCTGTGGAAAGATACCTAAAGGATC
AACAGCTCCTGGGGATTTGGGGTTGCTCTGGAAAACTCATTTGCACCACTGCTGTGCCTTGGAATGCTAG
TTGGAGTAATAAATCTCTGGAACAGATTTGGAATCACACGACCTGGATGGAGTGGGACAGAGAAATTAAC
AATTACACAAGCTTAATACACTCCTTAATTGAAGAATCGCAAAACCAGCAAGAAAAGAATGAACAAGAAT
TATTGGAATTAGATAAATGGGCAAGTTTGTGGAATTGGTTTAACATAACAAATTGGCTGTGGTATATAAA
ATTATTCATAATGATAGTAGGAGGCTTGGTAGGTTTAAGAATAGTTTTTGCTGTACTTTCTATAGTGAAT
AGAGTTAGGCAGGGATATTCACCATTATCGTTTCAGACCCACCTCCCAACCCCGAGGGGACCCAGAGAGG
GCCTATTTCCCATGATTCCTTCATATTTGCATATACGATACAAGGCTGTTAGAGAGATAATTAGAATTAA
TTTGACTGTAAACACAAAGATATTAGTACAAAATACGTGACGTAGAAAGTAATAATTTCTTGGGTAGTTT
GCAGTTTTAAAATTATGTTTTAAAATGGACTATCATATGCTTACCGTAACTTGAAAGTATTTCGATTTCT
TGGCTTTATATATCTTGTGGAAAGGACGAAACACCGGGGCTACACACCTGACATCGGTTTTAGAGCTAGA
AATAGCAAGTTAAAATAAGGCTAGTCCGTTATCAACTTGAAAAAGTGGCACCGAGTCGGTGCTTTTTTAA
GCTTGGCGTAACTAGATCTTGAGACAAATGGCAGTATTCATCCACAATTTTAAAAGAAAAGGGGGGATTG
GGGGGTACAGTGCAGGGGAAAGAATAGTAGACATAATAGCAACAGACATACAAACTAAAGAATTACAAAA
ACAAATTACAAAAATTCAAAATTTTCGGGTTTATTACAGGGACAGCAGAGATCCACTTTGGCGCCGGCTC
GAGGGGG
Features (pLannotate 1.2.2; 29 found; start..end, strand, type, name):
     14..80      +  CDS            small t antigen (fragment): SV40 (simian virus 40) small t antigen
    106..317     +  promoter       EF-1α core promoter: core promoter for human elongation factor EF-1α
    318..1256    +  intron         EF-1α intron A: intron upstream of the start codon of human EF-1α
   1278..1877    +  CDS            PuroR (fragment): puromycin N-acetyltransferase; pac from Streptomyces; confers resistance to puromycin
   1893..2481    +  misc_feature   WPRE: woodchuck hepatitis virus posttranscriptional regulatory element
   2532..2551    +  misc_feature   cPPT/CTS (fragment): central polypurine tract and central termination sequence of HIV-1
   2553..2786    +  LTR            3' LTR (ΔU3): self-inactivating 3' long terminal repeat (LTR) from HIV-1
   2864..2985    +  polyA_signal   SV40 poly(A) signal: SV40 polyadenylation signal
   3025..3160    +  rep_origin     SV40 ori: SV40 origin of replication
   3181..3199    -  promoter       T7 promoter: promoter for bacteriophage T7 RNA polymerase
   3207..3362    +  CDS            lacZα (fragment): LacZα fragment of β-galactosidase; lacZ fragment
   3367..3795    +  rep_origin     f1 ori (sequence partly withheld): f1 bacteriophage origin of replication; arrow indicates direction of (+) strand synthesis
   3848..3952    +  promoter       AmpR promoter: bla
   3953..4813    +  CDS            AmpR: β-lactamase; bla; confers resistance to ampicillin, carbenicillin, and related antibiotics
   4984..5572    +  rep_origin     ori: high-copy-number ColE1/pMB1/pBR322/pUC origin of replication
   5755..5847    +  CDS            lacI (fragment): lac repressor; lacI; The lac repressor binds to the lac operator to inhibit transcription in E. coli. This inhibition can be relieved by adding lactose or isopropyl-β-D-thiogalactopyranoside (IPTG).
   5860..5881    +  protein_bind   CAP binding site: CAP binding activates transcription in the presence of cAMP. E. coli catabolite activator protein
   5896..5926    +  promoter       lac promoter: promoter for the E. coli lac operon
   5934..5950    +  protein_bind   lac operator: The lac repressor binds to the lac operator to inhibit transcription in E. coli. This inhibition can be relieved by adding lactose or isopropyl-β-D-thiogalactopyranoside (IPTG). lac repressor encoded by lacI
   5995..6013    +  promoter       T3 promoter: promoter for bacteriophage T3 RNA polymerase
   6041..6267    +  promoter       RSV promoter: Rous sarcoma virus enhancer/promoter
   6268..6448    +  LTR            5' LTR (truncated): truncated 5' long terminal repeat (LTR) from HIV-1
   6495..6620    +  misc_feature   HIV-1 Ψ: packaging signal of human immunodeficiency virus type 1
   6604..6967    +  CDS            HIV-1 gag (fragment): gag protein from human immunodeficiency virus 1; gag
   7113..7346    +  misc_feature   RRE: The Rev response element (RRE) of HIV-1 allows for Rev-dependent mRNA export from the nucleus to the cytoplasm.
   7723..7749    +  CDS            Rev (fragment): human immunodeficiency virus 1 (HIV-1) Rev protein; rev; enhances nuclear export of unspliced and incompletely spliced viral mRNAs
   7753..7993    +  promoter       U6 promoter: RNA polymerase III promoter for human U6 snRNA
   8023..8098    +  misc_RNA       gRNA scaffold: guide RNA scaffold for the Streptococcus pyogenes CRISPR/Cas9 system
   8154..8271    +  misc_feature   cPPT/CTS: central polypurine tract and central termination sequence of HIV-1
