[The description below was written by a language model from this plasmid's Addgene catalogue record and pLannotate feature annotations shown in this document.]
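Description:
TESK2 gRNA (BRDN0001147688) is a third-generation lentiviral CRISPR guide plasmid built on the lentiGuide-Puro backbone and designed to target the human TESK2 gene (reference transcript NM_007170.2). It is propagated in E. coli as a high-copy plasmid through a ColE1/pUC-type origin with ampicillin selection (AmpR under its own bla promoter). The backbone also carries an f1 origin, an SV40 origin and poly(A) signal, and residual lac and T7/T3 promoter elements from the parental cloning vector.

The lentiviral portion begins with an RSV promoter fused to a truncated HIV-1 5' LTR, which drives Tat-independent production of the genomic RNA in packaging cells. This is followed by the Ψ packaging signal with a partial gag fragment, the Rev response element for nuclear export, and a cPPT/CTS that aids nuclear import of the provirus. The genome ends in a ΔU3 self-inactivating 3' LTR. Two expression units sit between the LTRs. A human U6 RNA polymerase III promoter transcribes the TESK2-specific spacer joined to the Streptococcus pyogenes gRNA scaffold. An EF-1α core promoter with its intron A drives puromycin N-acetyltransferase for selection of transduced mammalian cells, and a WPRE downstream enhances transcript expression.

The plasmid does not encode Cas9, so it must be used with a separate Cas9 vector such as lentiCas9-Blast or in cells that already express Cas9. It belongs to a human kinome gRNA collection made with optimized sgRNA design rules and is suited to knocking out TESK2 in human cells by lentiviral delivery.
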