Addgene plasmid #76434: TESK2 gRNA (BRDN0001147688)
Purpose: 3rd generation lentiviral gRNA plasmid targeting human TESK2
Depositing lab: John Doench & David Root. Depositing organization: Broad Institute. Publication: Optimized sgRNA design to maximize activity and minimize off-target effects of CRISPR-Cas9. Doench JG, Fusi N, Sullender M, Hegde M, Vaimberg EW, Donovan KF, Smith I, Tothova Z, Wilen C, Orchard R, Virgin HW, Listgarten J, Root DE. Nat Biotechnol. 2016 Jan 18. doi: 10.1038/nbt.3437. PubMed 26780180.
Backbone
  Vector backbone: lentiGuide-Puro
  Backbone manufacturer: Zhang Lab (Addgene plasmid # 52963)
  Vector type: Mammalian Expression, Lentiviral, CRISPR
  Selectable markers: Puromycin
Growth in bacteria
  Bacterial resistance: Ampicillin, 100 μg/mL
  Growth temperature: 37°C
  Growth strain: DH5alpha
  Copy number: High Copy
Gene/Insert
  Gene/Insert name: TESK2 (alt names: TESK2; NM_007170.2)
  gRNA/shRNA sequence: GGGCTACACACCTGACATCG
  Species: H. sapiens (human)
  Entrez Gene: TESK2
  Promoter: hU6
  Cloning method: Unknown
  Sequencing primers: 5′ U6-F; 3′ pS2-R
Terms and licenses: Academic/Nonprofit Terms; Industry Terms: Not Available to Industry
Depositor comments: The gRNA was designed to target the following Genbank reference sequence(s): NM_007170.2. Note that this plasmid does NOT contain Cas9. It should be used in conjunction with lentiCas9-Blast (Addgene #52962) or otherwise with cell lines already expressing Cas9. Browse the full kinome gRNA library at http://www.addgene.org/pooled-library/broadgpp-human-kinome/ or visit http://www.broadinstitute.org/rnai/public/ for detailed protocols and information.
How to cite: TESK2 gRNA (BRDN0001147688) was a gift from John Doench & David Root (Addgene plasmid # 76434 ; http://n2t.net/addgene:76434 ; RRID:Addgene_76434)
