>Addgene plasmid #76434 | TESK2 gRNA (BRDN0001147688) | depositor partial sequence | sequence record 143894 | Target Sequence
GGGCTACACACCTGACATCG
