>Addgene plasmid #76434 | TESK2 gRNA (BRDN0001147688) | addgene partial sequence | sequence record 185829 | hU6-F
GTAGAAAGTAATAATTTCTTGGGTAGTTTGCAGTTTTAAAATTATGTTTTAAAATGGACTATCATATGCT
TACCGTAACTTGAAAGTATTTCGATTTCTTGGCTTTATATATCTTGTGGAAAGGACGAAACACCGGGGCT
ACACACCTGACATCGGTTTTAGAGCTAGAAATAGCAAGTTAAAATAAGGCTAGTCCGTTATCAACTTGAA
AAAGTGGCACCGAGTCGGTGCTTTTTTAAGCTTGGCGTAACTAGATCTTGAGACAAATGGCAGTATTCAT
CCACAATTTTAAAAGAAAAGGGGGGATTGGGGGGTACAGTGCAGGGGAAAGAATAGTAGACATAATAGCA
ACAGACATACAAACTAAAGAATTACAAAAACAAATTACAAAAATTCAAAATTTTCGGGTTTATTACAGGG
ACAGCAGAGATCCACTTTGGCGCCGGCTCGAGGGGGCCCGGGTGCAAAGATGGATAAAGTTTTAAACAGA
GAGGAATCTTTGCAGCTAATGGACCTTCTAGGTCTTGAAAGGAGTGGGAATTGGCTCCGGTGCCCGTCAG
TGGGCAGAGC
